>Addgene plasmid #17532 | pLTR-G | depositor full sequence | sequence record 8667 | Author sequence
TAGTTATTACCGGACTCAGATCTCGAGACCTAGAAAAACATGGAGCAATCACAAGTAGCAATACAGCAGC
TAACAATGCTGCTTGTGCCTGGCTAGAAGCACAAGAGGAGGAAGAGGTGGGTTTTCCAGTCACACCTCAG
GTACCTTTAAGACCAATGACTTACAAGGCAGCTGTAGATCTTAGCCACTTTTTAAAAGAAAAGGGGGGAC
TGGAAGGGCTAATTCACTCCCAAAGAAGACAAGATATCCTTGATCTGTGGATCTACCACACACAAGGCTA
CTTCCCTGATTGGCAGAACTACACACCAGGGCCAGGGGTCAGATATCCACTGACCTTTGGATGGTGCTAC
AAGCTAGTACCAGTTGAGCCAGATAAGGTAGAAGAGGCCAATAAAGGAGAGAACACCAGCTTGTTACACC
CTGTGAGCCTGCATGGAATGGATGACCCTGAGAGAGAAGTGTTAGAGTGGAGGTTTGACAGCCGCCTAGC
ATTTCATCACGTGGCCCGAGAGCTGCATCCGGAGTACTTCAAGAACTGCTGACATCGAGCTTGCTACAAG
GGACTTTCCGCTGGGGACTTTCCAGGGAGGCGTGGCCTGGGCGGGACTGGGGAGTGGCGAGCCCTCAGAT
GCTGCATATAAGCAGCTGCTTTTTGCCTGTACTGGGTCTCTCTGGTTAGACCAGATCTGAGCCTGGGAGC
TCTCTGGCTAACTAGGGAACCCACTGCTTAAGCCTCAATAAAGCTTCTAGAGATCCCTCGACCTCGAGGA
ATTCTGACACTATGAAGTGCCTTTTGTACTTAGCCTTTTTATTCATTGGGGTGAATTGC
[1296 nt withheld, positions 830-2125]
AATCCAATCGAGCTTGTAGAAGGTTGGTTCAGTAGTTGGAAAAGCTCTATTGCCTCTTTTTTCTTTATCA
TAGGGTTAATCATTGGACTATTCTTGGTTCTCCGAGTTGGTATCCATCTTTGCATTAAATTAAAGCACAC
CAAGAAAAGACAGATTTATACAGACATAGAGATGAACCGACTTGGAAAGTAACTCAAATCCTGCACAACA
GATTCTTCATGTTTGGACCAAATCAACTTGTGATACCATGCTCAAAGAGGCCTCAATTATATTTGAGTTT
TTAATTTTTATGAAAAAAAAAAAAAAAAACGGAATTCCTCGAGGGATCTTCCATACCTACCAGTTCTGCG
CCTGCAGGTCGCGGCCGATCCACCGGATCTAGATAACTGATCATAATCAGCCATACCACATTTGTAGAGG
TTTTACTTGCTTTAAAAAACCTCCCACACCTCCCCCTGAACCTGAAACATAAAATGAATGCAATTGTTGT
TGTTAACTTGTTTATTGCAGCTTATAATGGTTACAAATAAAGCAATAGCATCACAAATTTCACAAATAAA
GCATTTTTTTCACTGCATTCTAGTTGTGGTTTGTCCAAACTCATCAATGTATCTTAACGCGTAAATTGTA
AGCGTTAATATTTTGTTAAAATTCGCGTTAAATTTTTGTTAAATCAGCTCATTTTTTAACCAATAGGCCG
AAATCGGCAAAATCCCTTATAAATCAAAAGAATAGACCGAGATAGGGT
[37 nt withheld, positions 2874-2910]
AAAGAACGTGGACTCCAACGTCAAAGG
[49 nt withheld, positions 2938-2986]
T
[91 nt withheld, positions 2988-3078]
G
[124 nt withheld, positions 3080-3203]
CAGGTGGCACTTTTCGGGGAAATGTGCGCGGAACCCCTATTTGTTTATTTTTCTAAATACATTCAAATAT
GTATCCGCTCATGAGACAATAACCCTGATAAATGCTTCAATAATATTGAAAAAGGAAGAGTCCTGAGGCG
GAAAGAACCAGCTGTGGAATGTGTGTCAGTTAGGGTGTGGAAAGTCCCCAGGCTCCCCAGCAGGCAGAAG
TATGCAAAGCATGCATCTCAATTAGTCAGCAACCAGGTGTGGAAAGTCCCCAGGCTCCCCAGCAGGCAGA
AGTATGCAAAGCATGCATCTCAATTAGTCAGCAACCATAGTCCCGCCCCTAACTCCGCCCATCCCGCCCC
TAACTCCGCCCAGTTCCGCCCATTCTCCGCCCCATGGCTGACTAATTTTTTTTATTTATGCAGAGGCCGA
GGCCGCCTCGGCCTCTGAGCTATTCCAGAAGTAGTGAGGAGGCTTTTTTGGAGGCCTAGGCTTTTGCAAA
GATCGATCAAGAGACAGGATGAGGATCGTTTCGCATGATTGAACAAGATGGATTGCACGCAGGTTCTCCG
GCCGCTTGGGTGGAGAGGCTATTCGGCTATGACTGGGCACAACAGACAATCGGCTGCTCTGATGCCGCCG
TGTTCCGGCTGTCAGCGCAGGGGCGCCCGGTTCTTTTTGTCAAGACCGACCTGTCCGGTGCCCTGAATGA
ACTGCAAGACGAGGCAGCGCGGCTATCGTGGCTGGCCACGACGGGCGTTCCTTGCGCAGCTGTGCTCGAC
GTTGTCACTGAAGCGGGAAGGGACTGGCTGCTATTGGGCGAAGTGCCGGGGCAGGATCTCCTGTCATCTC
ACCTTGCTCCTGCCGAGAAAGTATCCATCATGGCTGATGCAATGCGGCGGCTGCATACGCTTGATCCGGC
TACCTGCCCATTCGACCACCAAGCGAAACATCGCATCGAGCGAGCACGTACTCGGATGGAAGCCGGTCTT
GTCGATCAGGATGATCTGGACGAAGAGCATCAGGGGCTCGCGCCAGCCGAACTGTTCGCCAGGCTCAAGG
CGAGCATGCCCGACGGCGAGGATCTCGTCGTGACCCATGGCGATGCCTGCTTGCCGAATATCATGGTGGA
AAATGGCCGCTTTTCTGGATTCATCGACTGTGGCCGGCTGGGTGTGGCGGACCGCTATCAGGACATAGCG
TTGGCTACCCGTGATATTGCTGAAGAGCTTGGCGGCGAATGGGCTGACCGCTTCCTCGTGCTTTACGGTA
TCGCCGCTCCCGATTCGCAGCGCATCGCCTTCTATCGCCTTCTTGACGAGTTCTTCTGAGCGGGACTCTG
GGGTTCGAAATGACCGACCAAGCGACGCCCAACCTGCCATCACGAGATTTCGATTCCACCGCCGCCTTCT
ATGAAAGGTTGGGCTTCGGAATCGTTTTCCGGGACGCCGGCTGGATGATCCTCCAGCGCGGGGATCTCAT
GCTGGAGTTCTTCGCCCACCCTAGGGGGAGGCTAACTGAAACACGGAAGGAGACAATACCGGAAGGAACC
CGCGCTATGACGGCAATAAAAAGACAGAATAAAACGCACGGTGTTGGGTCGTTTGTTCATAAACGCGGGG
TTCGGTCCCAGGGCTGGCACTCTGTCGATACCCCACCGAGACCCCATTGGGGCCAATACGCCCGCGTTTC
TTCCTTTTCCCCACCCCACCCCCCAAGTTCGGGTGAAGGCCCAGGGCTCGCAGCCAACGTCGGGGCGGCA
GGCCCTGCCATAGCCTCAGGTTACTCATATATACTTTAGATTGATTTAAAACTTCATTTTTAATTTAAAA
GGATCTAGGTGAAGATCCTTTTTGATAATCTCATGACCAAAATCCCTTAACGTGAGTTTTCGTTCCACTG
AGCGTCAGACCCCGTAGAAAAGATCAAAGGATCTTCTTGAGATCCTTTTTTTCTGCGCGTAATCTGCTGC
TTGCAAACAAAAAAACCACCGCTACCAGCGGTGGTTTGTTTGCCGGATCAAGAGCTACCAACTCTTTTTC
CGAAGGTAACTGGCTTCAGCAGAGCGCAGATACCAAATACTGTCCTTCTAGTGTAGCCGTAGTTAGGCCA
CCACTTCAAGAACTCTGTAGCACCGCCTACATACCTCGCTCTGCTAATCCTGTTACCAGTGGCTGCTGCC
AGTGGCGATAAGTCGTGTCTTACCGGGTTGGACTCAAGACGATAGTTACCGGATAAGGCGCAGCGGTCGG
GCTGAACGGGGGGTTCGTGCACACAGCCCAGCTTGGAGCGAACGACCTACACCGAACTGAGATACCTACA
GCGTGAGCTATGAGAAAGCGCCACGCTTCCCGAAGGGAGAAAGGCGGACAGGTATCCGGTAAGCGGCAGG
GTCGGAACAGGAGAGCGCACGAGGGAGCTTCCAGGGGGAAACGCCTGGTATCTTTATAGTCCTGTCGGGT
TTCGCCACCTCTGACTTGAGCGTCGATTTTTGTGATGCTCGTCAGGGGGGCGGAGCCTATGGAAAAACGC
CAGCAACGCGGCCTTTTTACGGTTCCTGGCCTTTTGCTGGCCTTTTGCTCACATGTTCTTTCCTGCGTTA
TCCCCTGATTCTGTGGATAACCGTATTACCGCCATGCAT
Features (pLannotate 1.2.2; 13 found; start..end, strand, type, name):
     12..209     +  CDS            nef (fragment): NEF_HV1Z2 - Experimental evidence at protein level: Swiss-Prot protein existence level 1. Extracellular Nef protein targets CD4(+) T-lymphocytes for apoptosis by interacting with CXCR4 surface receptors. From Human immunodeficiency virus type 1 group M subtype D (isolate Z2/CDC-Z34) (HIV-1).
    211..746     +  LTR            3' LTR (fragment): 3' long terminal repeat (LTR) from HIV-1
    782..2317    +  CDS            VSV-G (sequence partly withheld): vesicular stomatitis virus G glycoprotein Indiana strain
   2513..2597    +  CDS            large T antigen (fragment): large T antigen from SV40 (simian virus 40)
   2620..2741    +  polyA_signal   SV40 poly(A) signal: SV40 polyadenylation signal
   2775..3203    -  rep_origin     f1 ori (sequence partly withheld): f1 bacteriophage origin of replication; arrow indicates direction of (+) strand synthesis
   3230..3334    +  promoter       AmpR promoter: bla
   3336..3693    +  promoter       SV40 promoter: SV40 enhancer and early promoter
   3728..4522    +  CDS            NeoR/KanR: aminoglycoside phosphotransferase from Tn5; aph(3')-II (or nptII); confers resistance to neomycin, kanamycin, and G418 (Geneticin®)
   4543..4695    +  CDS            ble (fragment): BLE_KLEPN - Experimental evidence at protein level: Swiss-Prot protein existence level 1. Binding protein with a strong affinity to the bleomycin family of antibiotics. Binds to CL990; an antimitotic-antibiotic compound. From Klebsiella pneumoniae.
   4754..4801    +  polyA_signal   HSV TK poly(A) signal: herpes simplex virus thymidine kinase polyadenylation signal (Cole and Stacy, 1985)
   4892..4908    -  polyA_signal   bGH poly(A) signal (fragment): bovine growth hormone polyadenylation signal
   5130..5718    +  rep_origin     ori: high-copy-number ColE1/pMB1/pBR322/pUC origin of replication
