[The description below was written by a language model from this plasmid's Addgene catalogue record and pLannotate feature annotations shown in this document.]
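Description:
pLTR-G is a mammalian expression plasmid that supplies the vesicular stomatitis virus G glycoprotein (VSV-G, Indiana strain) as an envelope for pseudotyping HIV-1-based lentiviral particles. It is built on the pEGFP-C1 backbone. The annotated 5.8 kb sequence shows no GFP or CMV promoter features, which suggests that these parts of the parent vector were replaced by the insert. Upstream of the VSV-G coding sequence lies a fragment of the HIV-1 3' LTR, preceded by a short remnant of the adjacent nef reading frame. The plasmid name and this arrangement indicate that the LTR serves as the promoter for envelope expression. Downstream, a small piece of SV40 large T antigen sequence and the SV40 polyadenylation signal terminate the transcript.

Because the HIV-1 LTR is only weakly active without the viral transactivator, the depositor notes that the plasmid should be paired with a packaging construct encoding Tat. VSV-G expression is then tied to the presence of the packaging functions in the producer cell. The plasmid is an envelope helper rather than a transfer vector, and no packaging signal or second LTR is annotated.

Propagation in bacteria relies on a high-copy ColE1/pUC-type origin and kanamycin selection. The same Tn5 NeoR/KanR gene sits behind tandem bacterial (bla) and SV40 early promoters and is followed by the HSV TK polyadenylation signal, so it also confers G418 resistance in mammalian cells. An f1 origin is present as well. The short ble and bGH poly(A) matches appear to be incidental fragments. The associated work used such constructs to produce high-titer pseudotyped, replication-defective HIV-1 particles that can transduce nondividing cells.
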