Addgene plasmid #17532: pLTR-G
Depositing lab: Jakob Reiser. Depositing organization: National Institute of Neurological Disorders and Strokes (NINDS). Publication: Transduction of nondividing cells using pseudotyped defective high-titer HIV type 1 particles. Reiser J, Harmison G, Kluepfel-Stahl S, Brady RO, Karlsson S, Schubert M. Proc Natl Acad Sci U S A. 1996 Dec 24. 93(26):15266-71. 10.1073/pnas.93.26.15266 PubMed 8986799.
Backbone
  Vector backbone: pEGFP-C1 (Clontech)
  Backbone size w/o insert (bp): 3417
  Vector type: Mammalian Expression, Lentiviral
  Selectable markers: Neomycin (select with G418)
Growth in bacteria
  Bacterial resistance: Kanamycin, 50 μg/mL
  Growth temperature: 37°C
  Growth strain: Stbl3
  Copy number: High Copy
Gene/Insert
  Gene/Insert name: VSV-G glycoprotein (Indiana strain)
  Species: vesicular stomatitis virus
  Insert size (bp): 2415
  GenBank ID: J02428
  Cloning method: Restriction Enzyme
  Sequencing primers: 5′ N/A
Terms and licenses: Academic/Nonprofit Terms; Industry Terms: Not Available to Industry
Depositor comments: Use packaging construct encoding Tat
How to cite: pLTR-G was a gift from Jakob Reiser (Addgene plasmid # 17532 ; http://n2t.net/addgene:17532 ; RRID:Addgene_17532)
