>Addgene plasmid #17532 | pLTR-G | addgene partial sequence | sequence record 23525 | 17532 with SV40-pA-R
AGCTGCATAACAGTTACAACAACAATTGCATTCATTTTATGTTTCAGGTTCAGGGGGAGGTGTGGGAGGT
TTTTTAAAGCAAGTAAAACCTCTACAAATGTGGTATGGCTGATTATGATCAGTTATCTAGATCCGGTGGA
TCGGCCGCGACCTGCAGGCGCAGAACTGGTAGGTATGGAAGATCCCTCGAGGAATTCCGTTTTTTTTTTT
TTTTTTCATAAAAATTAAAAACTCAAATATAATTGAGGCCTCTTTGAGCATGGTATCACAAGTTGATTTG
GTCCAAACATGAANAATCTGTTGTGCAGGATTTGAGTTACTTTCCAAGTCGGTTCANCTCTATGTCTGTA
NAAATCTGNCTTTTCTTGGTGTGCTTTAATTNAATGCAAANATGGATACCAACTCGGAGAACCAANAATA
GTCCAATGATTAACCCTATAATAAAGAAAAAAGAGGCAATAANAGCTTTTCCNCTACNGAACCAACCTTC
TACAAGCTCGATTGGATTTTTGGAT
